>Addgene plasmid #86805 | pLV-EGFP-Cre | addgene full sequence | sequence record 436570 | Addgene NGS Result
CGTTACATAACTTACGGTAAATGGCCCGCCTGGCTGACCGCCCAACGACCCCCGCCCATTGACGTCAATA
ATGACGTATGTTCCCATAGTAACGCCAATAGGGACTTTCCATTGACGTCAATGGGTGGAGTATTTACGGT
AAACTGCCCACTTGGCAGTACATCAAGTGTATCATATGCCAAGTACGCCCCCTATTGACGTCAATGACGG
TAAATGGCCCGCCTGGCATTATGCCCAGTACATGACCTTATGGGACTTTCCTACTTGGCAGTACATCTAC
GTATTAGTCATCGCTATTACCATGGTGATGCGGTTTTGGCAGTACATCAATGGGCGTGGATAGCGGTTTG
ACTCACGGGGATTTCCAAGTCTCCACCCCATTGACGTCAATGGGAGTTTGTTTTGGCACCAAAATCAACG
GGACTTTCCAAAATGTCGTAACAACTCCGCCCCATTGACGCAAATGGGCGGTAGGCGTGTACGGTGGGAG
GTCTATATAAGCAGAGCTCGTTTAGTGAACCGTCAGATCGCCTGGAGACGCCATCCACGCTGTTTTGACC
TCCATAGAAGACACCGACTCTAGAGGATCCTACCGGTCGCCACCATGCCCAAGAAGAAGAGGAAGGTGGT
GAGCAAGGGCGAGGAGCTGTTCACCGGGGTGGTGCCCATCCTGGTCGAGCTGGACGGCGACGTAAACGGC
CACAAGTTCAGCGTGTCCGGCGAGGGCGAGGGCGATGCCACCTACGGCAAGCTGACCCTGAAGTTCATCT
GCACCACCGGCAAGCTGCCCGTGCCCTGGCCCACCCTCGTGACCACCCTGACCTACGGCGTGCAGTGCTT
CAGCCGCTACCCCGACCACATGAAGCAGCACGACTTCTTCAAGTCCGCCATGCCCGAAGGCTACGTCCAG
GAGCGCACCATCTTCTTCAAGGACGACGGCAACTACAAGACCCGCGCCGAGGTGAAGTTCGAGGGCGACA
CCCTGGTGAACCGCATCGAGCTGAAGGGCATCGACTTCAAGGAGGACGGCAACATCCTGGGGCACAAGCT
GGAGTACAACTACAACAGCCACAACGTCTATATCATGGCCGACAAGCAGAAGAACGGCATCAAGGTGAAC
TTCAAGATCCGCCACAACATCGAGGACGGCAGCGTGCAGCTCGCCGACCACTACCAGCAGAACACCCCCA
TCGGCGACGGCCCCGTGCTGCTGCCCGACAACCACTACCTGAGCACCCAGTCCGCCCTGAGCAAAGACCC
CAACGAGAAGCGCGATCACATGGTCCTGCTGGAGTTCGTGACCGCCGCCGGGATCACTCTCGGCATGGAC
GAGCTGTACAAGTCCGGCCGGACTCAGATCTCCATGTCCAATTTACTGACCGTACACCAAAATTTGCCTG
CATTACCGGTCGATGCAACGAGTGATGAGGTTCGCAAGAACCTGATGGACATGTTCAGGGATCGCCAGGC
GTTTTCTGAGCATACCTGGAAAATGCTTCTGTCCGTTTGCCGGTCGTGGGCGGCATGGTGCAAGTTGAAT
AACCGGAAATGGTTTCCCGCAGAACCTGAAGATGTTCGCGATTATCTTCTATATCTTCAGGCGCGCGGTC
TGGCAGTAAAAACTATCCAGCAACATTTGGGCCAGCTAAACATGCTTCATCGTCGGTCCGGGCTGCCACG
ACCAAGTGACAGCAATGCTGTTTCACTGGTTATGCGGCGGATCCGAAAAGAAAACGTTGATGCCGGTGAA
CGTGCAAAACAGGCTCTAGCGTTCGAACGCACTGATTTCGACCAGGTTCGTTCACTCATGGAAAATAGCG
ATCGCTGCCAGGATATACGTAATCTGGCATTTCTGGGGATTGCTTATAACACCCTGTTACGTATAGCCGA
AATTGCCAGGATCAGGGTTAAAGATATCTCACGTACTGACGGTGGGAGAATGTTAATCCATATTGGCAGA
ACGAAAACGCTGGTTAGCACCGCAGGTGTAGAGAAGGCACTTAGCCTGGGGGTAACTAAACTGGTCGAGC
GATGGATTTCCGTCTCTGGTGTAGCTGATGATCCGAATAACTACCTGTTTTGCCGGGTCAGAAAAAATGG
TGTTGCCGCGCCATCTGCCACCAGCCAGCTATCAACTCGCGCCCTGGAAGGGATTTTTGAAGCAACTCAT
CGATTGATTTACGGCGCTAAGGATGACTCTGGTCAGAGATACCTGGCCTGGTCTGGACACAGTGCCCGTG
TCGGAGCCGCGCGAGATATGGCCCGCGCTGGAGTTTCAATACCGGAGATCATGCAAGCTGGTGGCTGGAC
CAATGTAAATATTGTCATGAACTATATCCGTAACCTGGATAGTGAAACAGGGGCAATGGTGCGCCTGCTG
GAAGATGGCGATTAGGAATTCTGCAGTCGACGGTACCGCGGGCCCGATCCACCGGGTACAAGTAAAGCGG
CCGCGTCGACAATCAACCTCTGGATTACAAAATTTGTGAAAGATTGACTGGTATTCTTAACTATGTTGCT
CCTTTTACGCTATGTGGATACGCTGCTTTAATGCCTTTGTATCATGCTATTGCTTCCCGTATGGCTTTCA
TTTTCTCCTCCTTGTATAAATCCTGGTTGCTGTCTCTTTATGAGGAGTTGTGGCCCGTTGTCAGGCAACG
TGGCGTGGTGTGCACTGTGTTTGCTGACGCAACCCCCACTGGTTGGGGCATTGCCACCACCTGTCAGCTC
CTTTCCGGGACTTTCGCTTTCCCCCTCCCTATTGCCACGGCGGAACTCATCGCCGCCTGCCTTGCCCGCT
GCTGGACAGGGGCTCGGCTGTTGGGCACTGACAATTCCGTGGTGTTGTCGGGGAAGCTGACGTCCTTTCC
ATGGCTGCTCGCCTGTGTTGCCACCTGGATTCTGCGCGGGACGTCCTTCTGCTACGTCCCTTCGGCCCTC
AATCCAGCGGACCTTCCTTCCCGCGGCCTGCTGCCGGCTCTGCGGCCTCTTCCGCGTCTTCGCCTTCGCC
CTCAGACGAGTCGGATCTCCCTTTGGGCCGCCTCCCCGCCTGGAATTCGAGCTCGGTACCTTTAAGACCA
ATGACTTACAAGGCAGCTGTAGATCTTAGCCACTTTTTAAAAGAAAAGGGGGGACTGGAAGGGCTAATTC
ACTCCCAACGAAGACAAGATCTGCTTTTTGCTTGTACTGGGTCTCTCTGGTTAGACCAGATCTGAGCCTG
GGAGCTCTCTGGCTAACTAGGGAACCCACTGCTTAAGCCTCAATAAAGCTTGCCTTGAGTGCTTCAAGTA
GTGTGTGCCCGTCTGTTGTGTGACTCTGGTAACTAGAGATCCCTCAGACCCTTTTAGTCAGTGTGGAAAA
TCTCTAGCAGTAGTAGTTCATGTCATCTTATTATTCAGTATTTATAACTTGCAAAGAAATGAATATCAGA
GAGTGAGAGGAACTTGTTTATTGCAGCTTATAATGGTTACAAATAAAGCAATAGCATCACAAATTTCACA
AATAAAGCATTTTTTTCACTGCATTCTAGTTGTGGTTTGTCCAAACTCATCAATGTATCTTATCATGTCT
GGCTCTAGCTATCCCGCCCCTAACTCCGCCCATCCCGCCCCTAACTCCGCCCAGTTCCGCCCATTCTCCG
CCCCATGGCTGACTAATTTTTTTTATTTATGCAGAGGCCGAGGCCGCCTCGGCCTCTGAGCTATTCCAGA
AGTAGTGAGGAGGCTTTTTTGGAGGCCTAGGGACGTACCCAATTCGCCCTATAGTGAGTCGTATTACGCG
CGCTCACTGGCCGTCGTTTTACAACGTCGTGACTGGGAAAACCCTGGCGTTACCCAACTTAATCGCCTTG
CAGCACATCCCCCTTTCGCCAGCTGGCGTAATAGCGAAGAGGCCCGCACCGATCGCCCTTCCCAACAGTT
GCGCAGCCTGAATGGCGAATGGG
[124 nt withheld, positions 3944-4067]
C
[91 nt withheld, positions 4069-4159]
A
[49 nt withheld, positions 4161-4209]
CCTTTGACGTTGGAGTCCACGTTCTTT
[37 nt withheld, positions 4237-4273]
ACCCTATCTCGGTCTATTCTTTTGATTTATAAGGGATTTTGCCGATTTCGGCCTATTGGTTAAAAAATGA
GCTGATTTAACAAAAATTTAACGCGAATTTTAACAAAATATTAACGCTTACAATTTAGGTGGCACTTTTC
GGGGAAATGTGCGCGGAACCCCTATTTGTTTATTTTTCTAAATACATTCAAATATGTATCCGCTCATGAG
ACAATAACCCTGATAAATGCTTCAATAATATTGAAAAAGGAAGAGTATGAGTATTCAACATTTCCGTGTC
GCCCTTATTCCCTTTTTTGCGGCATTTTGCCTTCCTGTTTTTGCTCACCCAGAAACGCTGGTGAAAGTAA
AAGATGCTGAAGATCAGTTGGGTGCACGAGTGGGTTACATCGAACTGGATCTCAACAGCGGTAAGATCCT
TGAGAGTTTTCGCCCCGAAGAACGTTTTCCAATGATGAGCACTTTTAAAGTTCTGCTATGTGGCGCGGTA
TTATCCCGTATTGACGCCGGGCAAGAGCAACTCGGTCGCCGCATACACTATTCTCAGAATGACTTGGTTG
AGTACTCACCAGTCACAGAAAAGCATCTTACGGATGGCATGACAGTAAGAGAATTATGCAGTGCTGCCAT
AACCATGAGTGATAACACTGCGGCCAACTTACTTCTGACAACGATCGGAGGACCGAAGGAGCTAACCGCT
TTTTTGCACAACATGGGGGATCATGTAACTCGCCTTGATCGTTGGGAACCGGAGCTGAATGAAGCCATAC
CAAACGACGAGCGTGACACCACGATGCCTGTAGCAATGGCAACAACGTTGCGCAAACTATTAACTGGCGA
ACTACTTACTCTAGCTTCCCGGCAACAATTAATAGACTGGATGGAGGCGGATAAAGTTGCAGGACCACTT
CTGCGCTCGGCCCTTCCGGCTGGCTGGTTTATTGCTGATAAATCTGGAGCCGGTGAGCGTGGGTCTCGCG
GTATCATTGCAGCACTGGGGCCAGATGGTAAGCCCTCCCGTATCGTAGTTATCTACACGACGGGGAGTCA
GGCAACTATGGATGAACGAAATAGACAGATCGCTGAGATAGGTGCCTCACTGATTAAGCATTGGTAACTG
TCAGACCAAGTTTACTCATATATACTTTAGATTGATTTAAAACTTCATTTTTAATTTAAAAGGATCTAGG
TGAAGATCCTTTTTGATAATCTCATGACCAAAATCCCTTAACGTGAGTTTTCGTTCCACTGAGCGTCAGA
CCCCGTAGAAAAGATCAAAGGATCTTCTTGAGATCCTTTTTTTCTGCGCGTAATCTGCTGCTTGCAAACA
AAAAAACCACCGCTACCAGCGGTGGTTTGTTTGCCGGATCAAGAGCTACCAACTCTTTTTCCGAAGGTAA
CTGGCTTCAGCAGAGCGCAGATACCAAATACTGTTCTTCTAGTGTAGCCGTAGTTAGGCCACCACTTCAA
GAACTCTGTAGCACCGCCTACATACCTCGCTCTGCTAATCCTGTTACCAGTGGCTGCTGCCAGTGGCGAT
AAGTCGTGTCTTACCGGGTTGGACTCAAGACGATAGTTACCGGATAAGGCGCAGCGGTCGGGCTGAACGG
GGGGTTCGTGCACACAGCCCAGCTTGGAGCGAACGACCTACACCGAACTGAGATACCTACAGCGTGAGCT
ATGAGAAAGCGCCACGCTTCCCGAAGGGAGAAAGGCGGACAGGTATCCGGTAAGCGGCAGGGTCGGAACA
GGAGAGCGCACGAGGGAGCTTCCAGGGGGAAACGCCTGGTATCTTTATAGTCCTGTCGGGTTTCGCCACC
TCTGACTTGAGCGTCGATTTTTGTGATGCTCGTCAGGGGGGCGGAGCCTATGGAAAAACGCCAGCAACGC
GGCCTTTTTACGGTTCCTGGCCTTTTGCTGGCCTTTTGCTCACATGTTCTTTCCTGCGTTATCCCCTGAT
TCTGTGGATAACCGTATTACCGCCTTTGAGTGAGCTGATACCGCTCGCCGCAGCCGAACGACCGAGCGCA
GCGAGTCAGTGAGCGAGGAAGCGGAAGAGCGCCCAATACGCAAACCGCCTCTCCCCGCGCGTTGGCCGAT
TCATTAATGCAGCTGGCACGACAGGTTTCCCGACTGGAAAGCGGGCAGTGAGCGCAACGCAATTAATGTG
AGTTAGCTCACTCATTAGGCACCCCAGGCTTTACACTTTATGCTTCCGGCTCGTATGTTGTGTGGAATTG
TGAGCGGATAACAATTTCACACAGGAAACAGCTATGACCATGATTACGCCAAGCGCGCAATTAACCCTCA
CTAAAGGGAACAAAAGCTGGAGCTGCAAGCTTAATGTAGTCTTATGCAATACTCTTGTAGTCTTGCAACA
TGGTAACGATGAGTTAGCAACATGCCTTACAAGGAGAGAAAAAGCACCGTGCATGCCGATTGGTGGAAGT
AAGGTGGTACGATCGTGCCTTATTAGGAAGGCAACAGACGGGTCTGACATGGATTGGACGAACCACTGAA
TTGCCGCATTGCAGAGATATTGTATTTAAGTGCCTAGCTCGATACATAAACGGGTCTCTCTGGTTAGACC
AGATCTGAGCCTGGGAGCTCTCTGGCTAACTAGGGAACCCACTGCTTAAGCCTCAATAAAGCTTGCCTTG
AGTGCTTCAAGTAGTGTGTGCCCGTCTGTTGTGTGACTCTGGTAACTAGAGATCCCTCAGACCCTTTTAG
TCAGTGTGGAAAATCTCTAGCAGTGGCGCCCGAACAGGGACTTGAAAGCGAAAGGGAAACCAGAGGAGCT
CTCTCGACGCAGGACTCGGCTTGCTGAAGCGCGCACGGCAAGAGGCGAGGGGCGGCGACTGGTGAGTACG
CCAAAAATTTTGACTAGCGGAGGCTAGAAGGAGAGAGATGGGTGCGAGAGCGTCAGTATTAAGCGGGGGA
GAATTAGATCGCGATGGGAAAAAATTCGGTTAAGGCCAGGGGGAAAGAAAAAATATAAATTAAAACATAT
AGTATGGGCAAGCAGGGAGCTAGAACGATTCGCAGTTAATCCTGGCCTGTTAGAAACATCAGAAGGCTGT
AGACAAATACTGGGACAGCTACAACCATCCCTTCAGACAGGATCAGAAGAACTTAGATCATTATATAATA
CAGTAGCAACCCTCTATTGTGTGCATCAAAGGATAGAGATAAAAGACACCAAGGAAGCTTTAGACAAGAT
AGAGGAAGAGCAAAACAAAAGTAAGACCACCGCACAGCAAGCGGCCGCTGATCTTCAGACCTGGAGGAGG
AGATATGAGGGACAATTGGAGAAGTGAATTATATAAATATAAAGTAGTAAAAATTGAACCATTAGGAGTA
GCACCCACCAAGGCAAAGAGAAGAGTGGTGCAGAGAGAAAAAAGAGCAGTGGGAATAGGAGCTTTGTTCC
TTGGGTTCTTGGGAGCAGCAGGAAGCACTATGGGCGCAGCGTCAATGACGCTGACGGTACAGGCCAGACA
ATTATTGTCTGGTATAGTGCAGCAGCAGAACAATTTGCTGAGGGCTATTGAGGCGCAACAGCATCTGTTG
CAACTCACAGTCTGGGGCATCAAGCAGCTCCAGGCAAGAATCCTGGCTGTGGAAAGATACCTAAAGGATC
AACAGCTCCTGGGGATTTGGGGTTGCTCTGGAAAACTCATTTGCACCACTGCTGTGCCTTGGAATGCTAG
TTGGAGTAATAAATCTCTGGAACAGATTTGGAATCACACGACCTGGATGGAGTGGGACAGAGAAATTAAC
AATTACACAAGCTTAATACACTCCTTAATTGAAGAATCGCAAAACCAGCAAGAAAAGAATGAACAAGAAT
TATTGGAATTAGATAAATGGGCAAGTTTGTGGAATTGGTTTAACATAACAAATTGGCTGTGGTATATAAA
ATTATTCATAATGATAGTAGGAGGCTTGGTAGGTTTAAGAATAGTTTTTGCTGTACTTTCTATAGTGAAT
AGAGTTAGGCAGGGATATTCACCATTATCGTTTCAGACCCACCTCCCAACCCCGAGGGGACCCGACAGGC
CCGAAGGAATAGAAGAAGAAGGTGGAGAGAGAGACAGAGACAGATCCATTCGATTAGTGAACGGATCTCG
ACGGTATCGGTTAACTTTTAAAAGAAAAGGGGGGATTGGGGGGTACAGTGCAGGGGAAAGAATAGTAGAC
ATAATAGCAACAGACATACAAACTAAAGAATTACAAAAACAAATTACAAAATTCAAAATTTTATCGATAA
GCTTGGGAGTTCCG
Features (pLannotate 1.2.2; 28 found; start..end, strand, type, name):
      1..304     +  enhancer       CMV enhancer: human cytomegalovirus immediate early enhancer
    305..508     +  promoter       CMV promoter: human cytomegalovirus (CMV) immediate early promoter
    627..1343    +  CDS            EGFP: the original enhanced GFP (Yang et al., 1996) mammalian codon-optimized
   1364..2395    +  CDS            Cre: site-specific recombinase Cre is a site-specific recombinase from bacteriophage P1. Recombination occurs at loxP sequences.
   2396..2426    +  misc_feature   MCS (fragment): multiple cloning site
   2461..3049    +  misc_feature   WPRE: woodchuck hepatitis virus posttranscriptional regulatory element
   3066..3134    +  CDS            nef (fragment): NEF_HV1Z2 - Experimental evidence at protein level: Swiss-Prot protein existence level 1. Extracellular Nef protein targets CD4(+) T-lymphocytes for apoptosis by interacting with CXCR4 surface receptors. From Human immunodeficiency virus type 1 group M subtype D (isolate Z2/CDC-Z34) (HIV-1).
   3136..3369    +  LTR            3' LTR (ΔU3): self-inactivating 3' long terminal repeat (LTR) from HIV-1
   3441..3562    +  polyA_signal   SV40 poly(A) signal: SV40 polyadenylation signal
   3602..3737    +  rep_origin     SV40 ori: SV40 origin of replication
   3758..3776    -  promoter       T7 promoter: promoter for bacteriophage T7 RNA polymerase
   3784..3939    +  CDS            lacZα (fragment): LacZα fragment of β-galactosidase; lacZ fragment
   3944..4372    +  rep_origin     f1 ori (sequence partly withheld): f1 bacteriophage origin of replication; arrow indicates direction of (+) strand synthesis
   4425..4529    +  promoter       AmpR promoter: bla
   4530..5390    +  CDS            AmpR: β-lactamase; bla; confers resistance to ampicillin, carbenicillin, and related antibiotics
   5561..6149    +  rep_origin     ori: high-copy-number ColE1/pMB1/pBR322/pUC origin of replication
   6332..6424    +  CDS            lacI (fragment): lac repressor; lacI; The lac repressor binds to the lac operator to inhibit transcription in E. coli. This inhibition can be relieved by adding lactose or isopropyl-β-D-thiogalactopyranoside (IPTG).
   6437..6458    +  protein_bind   CAP binding site: CAP binding activates transcription in the presence of cAMP. E. coli catabolite activator protein
   6473..6503    +  promoter       lac promoter: promoter for the E. coli lac operon
   6511..6527    +  protein_bind   lac operator: The lac repressor binds to the lac operator to inhibit transcription in E. coli. This inhibition can be relieved by adding lactose or isopropyl-β-D-thiogalactopyranoside (IPTG). lac repressor encoded by lacI
   6572..6590    +  promoter       T3 promoter: promoter for bacteriophage T3 RNA polymerase
   6618..6844    +  promoter       RSV promoter: Rous sarcoma virus enhancer/promoter
   6845..7025    +  LTR            5' LTR (truncated): truncated 5' long terminal repeat (LTR) from HIV-1
   7072..7197    +  misc_feature   HIV-1 Ψ: packaging signal of human immunodeficiency virus type 1
   7181..7544    +  CDS            HIV-1 gag (fragment): gag protein from human immunodeficiency virus 1; gag
   7690..7923    +  misc_feature   RRE: The Rev response element (RRE) of HIV-1 allows for Rev-dependent mRNA export from the nucleus to the cytoplasm.
   8300..8400    +  CDS            Rev (fragment): human immunodeficiency virus 1 (HIV-1) Rev protein; rev; enhances nuclear export of unspliced and incompletely spliced viral mRNAs
   8419..8535    +  misc_feature   cPPT/CTS: central polypurine tract and central termination sequence of HIV-1
