>Addgene plasmid #86805 | pLV-EGFP-Cre Sequencing Result | analyzer sequence | sequence record 327837
CGTTACATAACTTACGGTAAATGGCCCGCCTGGCTGACCGCCCAACGACCCCCGCCCATTGACGTCAATA
ATGACGTATGTTCCCATAGTAACGCCAATAGGGACTTTCCATTGACGTCAATGGGTGGAGTATTTACGGT
AAACTGCCCACTTGGCAGTACATCAAGTGTATCATATGCCAAGTACGCCCCCTATTGACGTCAATGACGG
TAAATGGCCCGCCTGGCATTATGCCCAGTACATGACCTTATGGGACTTTCCTACTTGGCAGTACATCTAC
GTATTAGTCATCGCTATTACCATGGTGATGCGGTTTTGGCAGTACATCAATGGGCGTGGATAGCGGTTTG
ACTCACGGGGATTTCCAAGTCTCCACCCCATTGACGTCAATGGGAGTTTGTTTTGGCACCAAAATCAACG
GGACTTTCCAAAATGTCGTAACAACTCCGCCCCATTGACGCAAATGGGCGGTAGGCGTGTACGGTGGGAG
GTCTATATAAGCAGAGCTCGTTTAGTGAACCGTCAGATCGCCTGGAGACGCCATCCACGCTGTTTTGACC
TCCATAGAAGACACCGACTCTAGAGGATCCTACCGGTCGCCACCATGCCCAAGAAGAAGAGGAAGGTGGT
GAGCAAGGGCGAGGAGCTGTTCACCGGGGTGGTGCCCATCCTGGTCGAGCTGGACGGCGACGTAAACGGC
CACAAGTTCAGCGTGTCCGGCGAGGGCGAGGGCGATGCCACCTACGGCAAGCTGACCCTGAAGTTCATCT
GCACCACCGGCAAGCTGCCCGTGCCCTGGCCCACCCTCGTGACCACCCTGACCTACGGCGTGCAGTGCTT
CAGCCGCTACCCCGACCACATGAAGCAGCACGACTTCTTCAAGTCCGCCATGCCCGAAGGCTACGTCCAG
GAGCGCACCATCTTCTTCAAGGACGACGGCAACTACAAGACCCGCGCCGAGGTGAAGTTCGAGGGCGACA
CCCTGGTGAACCGCATCGAGCTGAAGGGCATCGACTTCAAGGAGGACGGCAACATCCTGGGGCACAAGCT
GGAGTACAACTACAACAGCCACAACGTCTATATCATGGCCGACAAGCAGAAGAACGGCATCAAGGTGAAC
TTCAAGATCCGCCACAACATCGAGGACGGCAGCGTGCAGCTCGCCGACCACTACCAGCAGAACACCCCCA
TCGGCGACGGCCCCGTGCTGCTGCCCGACAACCACTACCTGAGCACCCAGTCCGCCCTGAGCAAAGACCC
CAACGAGAAGCGCGATCACATGGTCCTGCTGGAGTTCGTGACCGCCGCCGGGATCACTCTCGGCATGGAC
GAGCTGTACAAGTCCGGCCGGACTCAGATCTCCATGTCCAATTTACTGACCGTACACCAAAATTTGCCTG
CATTACCGGTCGATGCAACGAGTGATGAGGTTCGCAAGAACCTGATGGACATGTTCAGGGATCGCCAGGC
GTTTTCTGAGCATACCTGGAAAATGCTTCTGTCCGTTTGCCGGTCGTGGGCGGCATGGTGCAAGTTGAAT
AACCGGAAATGGTTTCCCGCAGAACCTGAAGATGTTCGCGATTATCTTCTATATCTTCAGGCGCGCGGTC
TGGCAGTAAAAACTATCCAGCAACATTTGGGCCAGCTAAACATGCTTCATCGTCGGTCCGGGCTGCCACG
ACCAAGTGACAGCAATGCTGTTTCACTGGTTATGCGGCGGATCCGAAAAGAAAACGTTGATGCCGGTGAA
CGTGCAAAACAGGCTCTAGCGTTCGAACGCACTGATTTCGACCAGGTTCGTTCACTCATGGAAAATAGCG
ATCGCTGCCAGGATATACGTAATCTGGCATTTCTGGGGATTGCTTATAACACCCTGTTACGTATAGCCGA
AATTGCCAGGATCAGGGTTAAAGATATCTCACGTACTGACGGTGGGAGAATGTTAATCCATATTGGCAGA
ACGAAAACGCTGGTTAGCACCGCAGGTGTAGAGAAGGCACTTAGCCTGGGGGTAACTAAACTGGTCGAGC
GATGGATTTCCGTCTCTGGTGTAGCTGATGATCCGAATAACTACCTGTTTTGCCGGGTCAGAAAAAATGG
TGTTGCCGCGCCATCTGCCACCAGCCAGCTATCAACTCGCGCCCTGGAAGGGATTTTTGAAGCAACTCAT
CGATTGATTTACGGCGCTAAGGATGACTCTGGTCAGAGATACCTGGCCTGGTCTGGACACAGTGCCCGTG
TCGGAGCCGCGCGAGATATGGCCCGCGCTGGAGTTTCAATACCGGAGATCATGCAAGCTGGTGGCTGGAC
CAATGTAAATATTGTCATGAACTATATCCGTAACCTGGATAGTGAAACAGGGGCAATGGTGCGCCTGCTG
GAAGATGGCGATTAGGAATTCTGCAGTCGACGGTACCGCGGGCCCGATCCACCGGGTACAAGTAAAGCGG
CCGCGTCGACAATCAACCTCTGGATTACAAAATTTGTGAAAGATTGACTGGTATTCTTAACTATGTTGCT
CCTTTTACGCTATGTGGATACGCTGCTTTAATGCCTTTGTATCATGCTATTGCTTCCCGTATGGCTTTCA
TTTTCTCCTCCTTGTATAAATCCTGGTTGCTGTCTCTTTATGAGGAGTTGTGGCCCGTTGTCAGGCAACG
TGGCGTGGTGTGCACTGTGTTTGCTGACGCAACCCCCACTGGTTGGGGCATTGCCACCACCTGTCAGCTC
CTTTCCGGGACTTTCGCTTTCCCCCTCCCTATTGCCACGGCGGAACTCATCGCCGCCTGCCTTGCCCGCT
GCTGGACAGGGGCTCGGCTGTTGGGCACTGACAATTCCGTGGTGTTGTCGGGGAAGCTGACGTCCTTTCC
ATGGCTGCTCGCCTGTGTTGCCACCTGGATTCTGCGCGGGACGTCCTTCTGCTACGTCCCTTCGGCCCTC
AATCCAGCGGACCTTCCTTCCCGCGGCCTGCTGCCGGCTCTGCGGCCTCTTCCGCGTCTTCGCCTTCGCC
CTCAGACGAGTCGGATCTCCCTTTGGGCCGCCTCCCCGCCTGGAATTCGAGCTCGGTACCTTTAAGACCA
ATGACTTACAAGGCAGCTGTAGATCTTAGCCACTTTTTAAAAGAAAAGGGGGGACTGGAAGGGCTAATTC
ACTCCCAACGAAGACAAGATCTGCTTTTTGCTTGTACTGGGTCTCTCTGGTTAGACCAGATCTGAGCCTG
GGAGCTCTCTGGCTAACTAGGGAACCCACTGCTTAAGCCTCAATAAAGCTTGCCTTGAGTGCTTCAAGTA
GTGTGTGCCCGTCTGTTGTGTGACTCTGGTAACTAGAGATCCCTCAGACCCTTTTAGTCAGTGTGGAAAA
TCTCTAGCAGTAGTAGTTCATGTCATCTTATTATTCAGTATTTATAACTTGCAAAGAAATGAATATCAGA
GAGTGAGAGGAACTTGTTTATTGCAGCTTATAATGGTTACAAATAAAGCAATAGCATCACAAATTTCACA
AATAAAGCATTTTTTTCACTGCATTCTAGTTGTGGTTTGTCCAAACTCATCAATGTATCTTATCATGTCT
GGCTCTAGCTATCCCGCCCCTAACTCCGCCCAGTTCCGCCCATTCTCCGCCCCATGGCTGACTAATTTTT
TTTATTTATGCAGAGGCCGAGGCCGCCTCGGCCTCTGAGCTATTCCAGAAGTAGTGAGGAGGCTTTTTTG
GAGGCCTAGGGACGTACCCAATTCGCCCTATAGTGAGTCGTATTACGCGCGCTCACTGGCCGTCGTTTTA
CAACGTCGTGACTGGGAAAACCCTGGCGTTACCCAACTTAATCGCCTTGCAGCACATCCCCCTTTCGCCA
GCTGGCGTAATAGCGAAGAGGCCCGCACCGATCGCCCTTCCCAACAGTTGCGCAGCCTGAATGGCGAATG
GG
[124 nt withheld, positions 3923-4046]
C
[91 nt withheld, positions 4048-4138]
A
[49 nt withheld, positions 4140-4188]
CCTTTGACGTTGGAGTCCACGTTCTTT
[37 nt withheld, positions 4216-4252]
ACCCTATCTCGGTCTATTCTTTTGATTTATAAGGGATTTTGCCGATTTCGGCCTATTGGTTAAAAAATGA
GCTGATTTAACAAAAATTTAACGCGAATTTTAACAAAATATTAACGCTTACAATTTAGGTGGCACTTTTC
GGGGAAATGTGCGCGGAACCCCTATTTGTTTATTTTTCTAAATACATTCAAATATGTATCCGCTCATGAG
ACAATAACCCTGATAAATGCTTCAATAATATTGAAAAAGGAAGAGTATGAGTATTCAACATTTCCGTGTC
GCCCTTATTCCCTTTTTTGCGGCATTTTGCCTTCCTGTTTTTGCTCACCCAGAAACGCTGGTGAAAGTAA
AAGATGCTGAAGATCAGTTGGGTGCACGAGTGGGTTACATCGAACTGGATCTCAACAGCGGTAAGATCCT
TGAGAGTTTTCGCCCCGAAGAACGTTTTCCAATGATGAGCACTTTTAAAGTTCTGCTATGTGGCGCGGTA
TTATCCCGTATTGACGCCGGGCAAGAGCAACTCGGTCGCCGCATACACTATTCTCAGAATGACTTGGTTG
AGTACTCACCAGTCACAGAAAAGCATCTTACGGATGGCATGACAGTAAGAGAATTATGCAGTGCTGCCAT
AACCATGAGTGATAACACTGCGGCCAACTTACTTCTGACAACGATCGGAGGACCGAAGGAGCTAACCGCT
TTTTTGCACAACATGGGGGATCATGTAACTCGCCTTGATCGTTGGGAACCGGAGCTGAATGAAGCCATAC
CAAACGACGAGCGTGACACCACGATGCCTGTAGCAATGGCAACAACGTTGCGCAAACTATTAACTGGCGA
ACTACTTACTCTAGCTTCCCGGCAACAATTAATAGACTGGATGGAGGCGGATAAAGTTGCAGGACCACTT
CTGCGCTCGGCCCTTCCGGCTGGCTGGTTTATTGCTGATAAATCTGGAGCCGGTGAGCGTGGGTCTCGCG
GTATCATTGCAGCACTGGGGCCAGATGGTAAGCCCTCCCGTATCGTAGTTATCTACACGACGGGGAGTCA
GGCAACTATGGATGAACGAAATAGACAGATCGCTGAGATAGGTGCCTCACTGATTAAGCATTGGTAACTG
TCAGACCAAGTTTACTCATATATACTTTAGATTGATTTAAAACTTCATTTTTAATTTAAAAGGATCTAGG
TGAAGATCCTTTTTGATAATCTCATGACCAAAATCCCTTAACGTGAGTTTTCGTTCCACTGAGCGTCAGA
CCCCGTAGAAAAGATCAAAGGATCTTCTTGAGATCCTTTTTTTCTGCGCGTAATCTGCTGCTTGCAAACA
AAAAAACCACCGCTACCAGCGGTGGTTTGTTTGCCGGATCAAGAGCTACCAACTCTTTTTCCGAAGGTAA
CTGGCTTCAGCAGAGCGCAGATACCAAATACTGTTCTTCTAGTGTAGCCGTAGTTAGGCCACCACTTCAA
GAACTCTGTAGCACCGCCTACATACCTCGCTCTGCTAATCCTGTTACCAGTGGCTGCTGCCAGTGGCGAT
AAGTCGTGTCTTACCGGGTTGGACTCAAGACGATAGTTACCGGATAAGGCGCAGCGGTCGGGCTGAACGG
GGGGTTCGTGCACACAGCCCAGCTTGGAGCGAACGACCTACACCGAACTGAGATACCTACAGCGTGAGCT
ATGAGAAAGCGCCACGCTTCCCGAAGGGAGAAAGGCGGACAGGTATCCGGTAAGCGGCAGGGTCGGAACA
GGAGAGCGCACGAGGGAGCTTCCAGGGGGAAACGCCTGGTATCTTTATAGTCCTGTCGGGTTTCGCCACC
TCTGACTTGAGCGTCGATTTTTGTGATGCTCGTCAGGGGGGCGGAGCCTATGGAAAAACGCCAGCAACGC
GGCCTTTTTACGGTTCCTGGCCTTTTGCTGGCCTTTTGCTCACATGTTCTTTCCTGCGTTATCCCCTGAT
TCTGTGGATAACCGTATTACCGCCTTTGAGTGAGCTGATACCGCTCGCCGCAGCCGAACGACCGAGCGCA
GCGAGTCAGTGAGCGAGGAAGCGGAAGAGCGCCCAATACGCAAACCGCCTCTCCCCGCGCGTTGGCCGAT
TCATTAATGCAGCTGGCACGACAGGTTTCCCGACTGGAAAGCGGGCAGTGAGCGCAACGCAATTAATGTG
AGTTAGCTCACTCATTAGGCACCCCAGGCTTTACACTTTATGCTTCCGGCTCGTATGTTGTGTGGAATTG
TGAGCGGATAACAATTTCACACAGGAAACAGCTATGACCATGATTACGCCAAGCGCGCAATTAACCCTCA
CTAAAGGGAACAAAAGCTGGAGCTGCAAGCTTAATGTAGTCTTATGCAATACTCTTGTAGTCTTGCAACA
TGGTAACGATGAGTTAGCAACATGCCTTACAAGGAGAGAAAAAGCACCGTGCATGCCGATTGGTGGAAGT
AAGGTGGTACGATCGTGCCTTATTAGGAAGGCAACAGACGGGTCTGACATGGATTGGACGAACCACTGAA
TTGCCGCATTGCAGAGATATTGTATTTAAGTGCCTAGCTCGATACATAAACGGGTCTCTCTGGTTAGACC
AGATCTGAGCCTGGGAGCTCTCTGGCTAACTAGGGAACCCACTGCTTAAGCCTCAATAAAGCTTGCCTTG
AGTGCTTCAAGTAGTGTGTGCCCGTCTGTTGTGTGACTCTGGTAACTAGAGATCCCTCAGACCCTTTTAG
TCAGTGTGGAAAATCTCTAGCAGTGGCGCCCGAACAGGGACTTGAAAGCGAAAGGGAAACCAGAGGAGCT
CTCTCGACGCAGGACTCGGCTTGCTGAAGCGCGCACGGCAAGAGGCGAGGGGCGGCGACTGGTGAGTACG
CCAAAAATTTTGACTAGCGGAGGCTAGAAGGAGAGAGATGGGTGCGAGAGCGTCAGTATTAAGCGGGGGA
GAATTAGATCGCGATGGGAAAAAATTCGGTTAAGGCCAGGGGGAAAGAAAAAATATAAATTAAAACATAT
AGTATGGGCAAGCAGGGAGCTAGAACGATTCGCAGTTAATCCTGGCCTGTTAGAAACATCAGAAGGCTGT
AGACAAATACTGGGACAGCTACAACCATCCCTTCAGACAGGATCAGAAGAACTTAGATCATTATATAATA
CAGTAGCAACCCTCTATTGTGTGCATCAAAGGATAGAGATAAAAGACACCAAGGAAGCTTTAGACAAGAT
AGAGGAAGAGCAAAACAAAAGTAAGACCACCGCACAGCAAGCGGCCGCTGATCTTCAGACCTGGAGGAGG
AGATATGAGGGACAATTGGAGAAGTGAATTATATAAATATAAAGTAGTAAAAATTGAACCATTAGGAGTA
GCACCCACCAAGGCAAAGAGAAGAGTGGTGCAGAGAGAAAAAAGAGCAGTGGGAATAGGAGCTTTGTTCC
TTGGGTTCTTGGGAGCAGCAGGAAGCACTATGGGCGCAGCGTCAATGACGCTGACGGTACAGGCCAGACA
ATTATTGTCTGGTATAGTGCAGCAGCAGAACAATTTGCTGAGGGCTATTGAGGCGCAACAGCATCTGTTG
CAACTCACAGTCTGGGGCATCAAGCAGCTCCAGGCAAGAATCCTGGCTGTGGAAAGATACCTAAAGGATC
AACAGCTCCTGGGGATTTGGGGTTGCTCTGGAAAACTCATTTGCACCACTGCTGTGCCTTGGAATGCTAG
TTGGAGTAATAAATCTCTGGAACAGATTTGGAATCACACGACCTGGATGGAGTGGGACAGAGAAATTAAC
AATTACACAAGCTTAATACACTCCTTAATTGAAGAATCGCAAAACCAGCAAGAAAAGAATGAACAAGAAT
TATTGGAATTAGATAAATGGGCAAGTTTGTGGAATTGGTTTAACATAACAAATTGGCTGTGGTATATAAA
ATTATTCATAATGATAGTAGGAGGCTTGGTAGGTTTAAGAATAGTTTTTGCTGTACTTTCTATAGTGAAT
AGAGTTAGGCAGGGATATTCACCATTATCGTTTCAGACCCACCTCCCAACCCCGAGGGGACCCGACAGGC
CCGAAGGAATAGAAGAAGAAGGTGGAGAGAGAGACAGAGACAGATCCATTCGATTAGTGAACGGATCTCG
ACGGTATCGGTTAACTTTTAAAAGAAAAGGGGGGATTGGGGGGTACAGTGCAGGGGAAAGAATAGTAGAC
ATAATAGCAACAGACATACAAACTAAAGAATTACAAAAACAAATTACAAAATTCAAAATTTTATCGATAA
GCTTGGGAGTTCCG
Features (pLannotate 1.2.2; 28 found; start..end, strand, type, name):
      1..304     +  enhancer       CMV enhancer: human cytomegalovirus immediate early enhancer
    305..508     +  promoter       CMV promoter: human cytomegalovirus (CMV) immediate early promoter
    627..1343    +  CDS            EGFP: the original enhanced GFP (Yang et al., 1996) mammalian codon-optimized
   1364..2395    +  CDS            Cre: site-specific recombinase Cre is a site-specific recombinase from bacteriophage P1. Recombination occurs at loxP sequences.
   2396..2426    +  misc_feature   MCS (fragment): multiple cloning site
   2461..3049    +  misc_feature   WPRE: woodchuck hepatitis virus posttranscriptional regulatory element
   3066..3134    +  CDS            nef (fragment): NEF_HV1Z2 - Experimental evidence at protein level: Swiss-Prot protein existence level 1. Extracellular Nef protein targets CD4(+) T-lymphocytes for apoptosis by interacting with CXCR4 surface receptors. From Human immunodeficiency virus type 1 group M subtype D (isolate Z2/CDC-Z34) (HIV-1).
   3136..3369    +  LTR            3' LTR (ΔU3): self-inactivating 3' long terminal repeat (LTR) from HIV-1
   3441..3562    +  polyA_signal   SV40 poly(A) signal: SV40 polyadenylation signal
   3581..3716    +  rep_origin     SV40 ori: SV40 origin of replication
   3737..3755    -  promoter       T7 promoter: promoter for bacteriophage T7 RNA polymerase
   3763..3918    +  CDS            lacZα (fragment): LacZα fragment of β-galactosidase; lacZ fragment
   3923..4351    +  rep_origin     f1 ori (sequence partly withheld): f1 bacteriophage origin of replication; arrow indicates direction of (+) strand synthesis
   4404..4508    +  promoter       AmpR promoter: bla
   4509..5369    +  CDS            AmpR: β-lactamase; bla; confers resistance to ampicillin, carbenicillin, and related antibiotics
   5540..6128    +  rep_origin     ori: high-copy-number ColE1/pMB1/pBR322/pUC origin of replication
   6311..6403    +  CDS            lacI (fragment): lac repressor; lacI; The lac repressor binds to the lac operator to inhibit transcription in E. coli. This inhibition can be relieved by adding lactose or isopropyl-β-D-thiogalactopyranoside (IPTG).
   6416..6437    +  protein_bind   CAP binding site: CAP binding activates transcription in the presence of cAMP. E. coli catabolite activator protein
   6452..6482    +  promoter       lac promoter: promoter for the E. coli lac operon
   6490..6506    +  protein_bind   lac operator: The lac repressor binds to the lac operator to inhibit transcription in E. coli. This inhibition can be relieved by adding lactose or isopropyl-β-D-thiogalactopyranoside (IPTG). lac repressor encoded by lacI
   6551..6569    +  promoter       T3 promoter: promoter for bacteriophage T3 RNA polymerase
   6597..6823    +  promoter       RSV promoter: Rous sarcoma virus enhancer/promoter
   6824..7004    +  LTR            5' LTR (truncated): truncated 5' long terminal repeat (LTR) from HIV-1
   7051..7176    +  misc_feature   HIV-1 Ψ: packaging signal of human immunodeficiency virus type 1
   7160..7523    +  CDS            HIV-1 gag (fragment): gag protein from human immunodeficiency virus 1; gag
   7669..7902    +  misc_feature   RRE: The Rev response element (RRE) of HIV-1 allows for Rev-dependent mRNA export from the nucleus to the cytoplasm.
   8279..8379    +  CDS            Rev (fragment): human immunodeficiency virus 1 (HIV-1) Rev protein; rev; enhances nuclear export of unspliced and incompletely spliced viral mRNAs
   8398..8514    +  misc_feature   cPPT/CTS: central polypurine tract and central termination sequence of HIV-1
