[The description below was written by a language model from this plasmid's Addgene catalogue record and pLannotate feature annotations shown in this document.]
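Description:
pLV-EGFP-Cre is a third-generation-style, self-inactivating HIV-1 lentiviral transfer plasmid of about 8.5 kb, built on the LV-Lac backbone with the original Lac insert removed. It is maintained in E. coli through a high-copy ColE1/pUC origin and an ampicillin resistance gene. The backbone also carries an f1 origin, an SV40 origin, T7 and T3 promoters, and remnants of a lac cassette left over from the parental cloning vector. The viral genome is transcribed from an RSV promoter fused to a truncated 5' LTR. It contains the Ψ packaging signal with a partial gag sequence, the Rev response element for Rev-dependent nuclear export, and the cPPT/CTS, which aids nuclear import of the reverse-transcribed genome. It ends in a ΔU3 3' LTR followed by an SV40 polyadenylation signal, so the integrated provirus lacks LTR promoter activity.

The payload is a roughly 1.8 kb cassette in which the CMV enhancer/promoter drives a single open reading frame: an SV40-type nuclear localization signal placed just after the start codon, then EGFP, then bacteriophage P1 Cre recombinase. A WPRE downstream enhances transcript expression. According to the depositor, the blunt-end subcloning introduced a spurious ATG close to the genuine start codon, and this was removed by site-directed mutagenesis. The NLS is not annotated separately in the feature tables. The two sequence records differ by about 21 nt downstream of the SV40 poly(A) signal but are otherwise annotated identically.

The vector delivers nuclear, fluorescently traceable Cre to mammalian cells to recombine loxP-flanked alleles. The associated publications concern mouse studies of ethanol consumption.
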