Addgene plasmid #86805: pLV-EGFP-Cre
Purpose: Lentiviral vector that expresses an EGFP-Cre fusion protein with a nuclear localization signal from the CMV promoter
Depositing lab: Amy Lasek. Depositing organization: University of Illinois at Chicago. Publication: Inhibition of IKKbeta Reduces Ethanol Consumption in C57BL/6J Mice. Truitt JM, Blednov YA, Benavidez JM, Black M, Ponomareva O, Law J, Merriman M, Horani S, Jameson K, Lasek AW, Harris RA, Mayfield RD. eNeuro. 2016 Oct 31;3(5). pii: ENEURO.0256-16.2016. eCollection 2016 Sep-Oct. eN-NWR-0256-16 PubMed 27822501.
Backbone
  Vector backbone: LV-Lac
  Backbone manufacturer: Inder Verma
  Vector type: Mammalian Expression, Lentiviral, Cre/Lox
Growth in bacteria
  Bacterial resistance: Ampicillin, 100 μg/mL
  Growth temperature: 30°C
  Growth strain: NEB Stable
  Copy number: Unknown
Gene/Insert
  Gene/Insert name: Cre recombinase
  Species: bacteriophage P1
  Insert size (bp): 1800
  GenBank ID: YP_006472.1
  Promoter: CMV
  Tag / fusion protein: EGFP (N terminal on insert); nuclear localization signal: PKKKRKV (N terminal on insert)
  Cloning method: Restriction Enzyme; 5′ cloning site AfeI (destroyed during cloning); 3′ cloning site SmaI (destroyed during cloning)
  Sequencing primers: 5′ CMV
Terms and licenses: Academic/Nonprofit Terms; Industry Terms: Not Available to Industry
Depositor comments: The plasmid pEGFP-cre (~5.75 Kb) was a gift from Brigitte Kieffer and Gregory Scherrer and was generated while they were at the University of Strasbourg and the Institut de Génétique et Biologie Moleculaire et Cellular (IGBMC), Illkirch, France. A nuclear localization signal (NLS) PKKKRKV was added after the ATG start site of EGFP-cre with QuikChange II XL Site Directed Mutagenesis kit and protocol (Stratagene # 200521), and confirmed by sequencing. The ~1.8 Kb AfeI/SmaI blunt NLS-EGFP-cre fragment was then removed and ligated into blunted BamHI sites of the ~6.7 Kb backbone from the lentiviral plasmid vector LV-Lac (Addgene #12108) ie LV-Lac with the Lac removed. This ligation was transformed into SURE2 cells. DNA from potential subclones was screened for orientation with restriction digestions and checked with sequencing. Unfortunately the sequencing showed that this cloning strategy created a false ATG/start site 6 AAs downstream of the true ATG start of the EGFP-cre. To eliminate any potential problems this false ATG start site was mutated to ATC with QuikChange II XL Site Directed Mutagenesis and confirmed by sequencing. The corrected pLV-EGFP-cre subclone was subsequently transformed into TOP10F’ which gave better DNA yields than those from SURE2. This plasmid was produced as part of the NIAAA-funded INIA Consortium. Additional reference (PMID: 27986929): Harris et al (2016) Genetic and pharmacologic manipulation of TLR4 has minimal impact on ethanol consumption in rodents. J. Neurosci., 37(5):1139-115.
How to cite: pLV-EGFP-Cre was a gift from Amy Lasek (Addgene plasmid # 86805 ; http://n2t.net/addgene:86805 ; RRID:Addgene_86805)
